Addgene plasmid #77981: PGK1 gRNA (BRDN0001487049)
Purpose: 3rd generation lentiviral gRNA plasmid targeting human PGK1
Depositing lab: John Doench & David Root. Depositing organization: Broad Institute. Publication: Optimized sgRNA design to maximize activity and minimize off-target effects of CRISPR-Cas9. Doench JG, Fusi N, Sullender M, Hegde M, Vaimberg EW, Donovan KF, Smith I, Tothova Z, Wilen C, Orchard R, Virgin HW, Listgarten J, Root DE. Nat Biotechnol. 2016 Jan 18. doi: 10.1038/nbt.3437. PubMed 26780180.
Backbone
  Vector backbone: lentiGuide-Puro
  Backbone manufacturer: Zhang Lab (Addgene plasmid # 52963)
  Vector type: Mammalian Expression, Lentiviral, CRISPR
  Selectable markers: Puromycin
Growth in bacteria
  Bacterial resistance: Ampicillin, 100 μg/mL
  Growth temperature: 37°C
  Growth strain: DH5alpha
  Copy number: High Copy
Gene/Insert
  Gene/Insert name: PGK1 (alt names: PGK1; NM_000291.3)
  gRNA/shRNA sequence: TAAGGTGCTCAACAACATGG
  Species: H. sapiens (human)
  Entrez Gene: PGK1 (a.k.a. HEL-S-68p, MIG10, PGKA)
  Promoter: hU6
  Cloning method: Unknown
  Sequencing primers: 5′ U6-F; 3′ pS2-R
Terms and licenses: Academic/Nonprofit Terms; Industry Terms: Not Available to Industry
Depositor comments: The gRNA was designed to target the following Genbank reference sequence(s): NM_000291.3. Note that this plasmid does NOT contain Cas9. It should be used in conjunction with lentiCas9-Blast (Addgene #52962) or otherwise with cell lines already expressing Cas9. Browse the full kinome gRNA library at http://www.addgene.org/pooled-library/broadgpp-human-kinome/ or visit http://www.broadinstitute.org/rnai/public/ for detailed protocols and information.
How to cite: PGK1 gRNA (BRDN0001487049) was a gift from John Doench & David Root (Addgene plasmid # 77981 ; http://n2t.net/addgene:77981 ; RRID:Addgene_77981)
