[The description below was written by a language model from this plasmid's Addgene catalogue record and pLannotate feature annotations shown in this document.]
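Description:
PGK1 gRNA (BRDN0001487049) is a third-generation lentiviral CRISPR guide plasmid built on the lentiGuide-Puro backbone, carrying a single guide RNA directed against human PGK1 (phosphoglycerate kinase 1), designed against the reference transcript for that gene. It is propagated in E. coli as a high-copy plasmid through a ColE1/pUC-type origin with ampicillin resistance (AmpR/bla). The bacterial portion of the backbone also holds an f1 origin, remnants of the lac region, and T7 and T3 promoters. An SV40 origin and SV40 polyadenylation signal lie just outside the 3' LTR.

The viral genome is transcribed in packaging cells from an RSV promoter fused to a truncated HIV-1 5' LTR, which makes it Tat-independent. It contains the Ψ packaging signal with a gag fragment, the Rev response element for Rev-dependent nuclear export, a cPPT/CTS element, and a self-inactivating ΔU3 3' LTR. Two expression units sit between the LTRs. A human U6 RNA polymerase III promoter drives the PGK1-targeting spacer joined to the Streptococcus pyogenes Cas9 guide scaffold. Downstream, the EF-1α core promoter with its intron A expresses puromycin N-acetyltransferase for selection of transduced mammalian cells, followed by a WPRE to enhance transcript expression.

The plasmid does not encode Cas9, so it is meant to be used with a separate Cas9 lentivector such as lentiCas9-Blast, or in cells that already express Cas9, to disrupt PGK1. It comes from a set of guides associated with a human kinome gRNA library developed in work on optimized sgRNA design.
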