Features (pLannotate 1.2.2; 29 found; start..end, strand, type, name):
     14..80      +  CDS            small t antigen (fragment): SV40 (simian virus 40) small t antigen
    106..317     +  promoter       EF-1α core promoter: core promoter for human elongation factor EF-1α
    318..1256    +  intron         EF-1α intron A: intron upstream of the start codon of human EF-1α
   1278..1877    +  CDS            PuroR (fragment): puromycin N-acetyltransferase; pac from Streptomyces; confers resistance to puromycin
   1893..2481    +  misc_feature   WPRE: woodchuck hepatitis virus posttranscriptional regulatory element
   2532..2551    +  misc_feature   cPPT/CTS (fragment): central polypurine tract and central termination sequence of HIV-1
   2553..2786    +  LTR            3' LTR (ΔU3): self-inactivating 3' long terminal repeat (LTR) from HIV-1
   2864..2985    +  polyA_signal   SV40 poly(A) signal: SV40 polyadenylation signal
   3025..3160    +  rep_origin     SV40 ori: SV40 origin of replication
   3181..3199    -  promoter       T7 promoter: promoter for bacteriophage T7 RNA polymerase
   3207..3362    +  CDS            lacZα (fragment): LacZα fragment of β-galactosidase; lacZ fragment
   3367..3795    +  rep_origin     f1 ori (sequence partly withheld): f1 bacteriophage origin of replication; arrow indicates direction of (+) strand synthesis
   3848..3952    +  promoter       AmpR promoter: bla
   3953..4813    +  CDS            AmpR: β-lactamase; bla; confers resistance to ampicillin, carbenicillin, and related antibiotics
   4984..5572    +  rep_origin     ori: high-copy-number ColE1/pMB1/pBR322/pUC origin of replication
   5755..5847    +  CDS            lacI (fragment): lac repressor; lacI; The lac repressor binds to the lac operator to inhibit transcription in E. coli. This inhibition can be relieved by adding lactose or isopropyl-β-D-thiogalactopyranoside (IPTG).
   5860..5881    +  protein_bind   CAP binding site: CAP binding activates transcription in the presence of cAMP. E. coli catabolite activator protein
   5896..5926    +  promoter       lac promoter: promoter for the E. coli lac operon
   5934..5950    +  protein_bind   lac operator: The lac repressor binds to the lac operator to inhibit transcription in E. coli. This inhibition can be relieved by adding lactose or isopropyl-β-D-thiogalactopyranoside (IPTG). lac repressor encoded by lacI
   5995..6013    +  promoter       T3 promoter: promoter for bacteriophage T3 RNA polymerase
   6041..6267    +  promoter       RSV promoter: Rous sarcoma virus enhancer/promoter
   6268..6448    +  LTR            5' LTR (truncated): truncated 5' long terminal repeat (LTR) from HIV-1
   6495..6620    +  misc_feature   HIV-1 Ψ: packaging signal of human immunodeficiency virus type 1
   6604..6967    +  CDS            HIV-1 gag (fragment): gag protein from human immunodeficiency virus 1; gag
   7113..7346    +  misc_feature   RRE: The Rev response element (RRE) of HIV-1 allows for Rev-dependent mRNA export from the nucleus to the cytoplasm.
   7723..7749    +  CDS            Rev (fragment): human immunodeficiency virus 1 (HIV-1) Rev protein; rev; enhances nuclear export of unspliced and incompletely spliced viral mRNAs
   7753..7993    +  promoter       U6 promoter: RNA polymerase III promoter for human U6 snRNA
   8023..8098    +  misc_RNA       gRNA scaffold: guide RNA scaffold for the Streptococcus pyogenes CRISPR/Cas9 system
   8154..8271    +  misc_feature   cPPT/CTS: central polypurine tract and central termination sequence of HIV-1
>Addgene plasmid #77981 | PGK1 gRNA (BRDN0001487049) | addgene full sequence | sequence record 188772 | Addgene Assembled Sequence
CCCGGGTGCAAAGATGGATAAAGTTTTAAACAGAGAGGAATCTTTGCAGCTAATGGACCTTCTAGGTCTT
GAAAGGAGTGGGAATTGGCTCCGGTGCCCGTCAGTGGGCAGAGCGCACATCGCCCACAGTCCCCGAGAAG
TTGGGGGGAGGGGTCGGCAATTGATCCGGTGCCTAGAGAAGGTGGCGCGGGGTAAACTGGGAAAGTGATG
TCGTGTACTGGCTCCGCCTTTTTCCCGAGGGTGGGGGAGAACCGTATATAAGTGCAGTAGTCGCCGTGAA
CGTTCTTTTTCGCAACGGGTTTGCCGCCAGAACACAGGTAAGTGCCGTGTGTGGTTCCCGCGGGCCTGGC
CTCTTTACGGGTTATGGCCCTTGCGTGCCTTGAATTACTTCCACCTGGCTGCAGTACGTGATTCTTGATC
CCGAGCTTCGGGTTGGAAGTGGGTGGGAGAGTTCGAGGCCTTGCGCTTAAGGAGCCCCTTCGCCTCGTGC
TTGAGTTGAGGCCTGGCCTGGGCGCTGGGGCCGCCGCGTGCGAATCTGGTGGCACCTTCGCGCCTGTCTC
GCTGCTTTCGATAAGTCTCTAGCCATTTAAAATTTTTGATGACCTGCTGCGACGCTTTTTTTCTGGCAAG
ATAGTCTTGTAAATGCGGGCCAAGATCTGCACACTGGTATTTCGGTTTTTGGGGCCGCGGGCGGCGACGG
GGCCCGTGCGTCCCAGCGCACATGTTCGGCGAGGCGGGGCCTGCGAGCGCGGCCACCGAGAATCGGACGG
GGGTAGTCTCAAGCTGGCCGGCCTGCTCTGGTGCCTGGCCTCGCGCCGCCGTGTATCGCCCCGCCCTGGG
CGGCAAGGCTGGCCCGGTCGGCACCAGTTGCGTGAGCGGAAAGATGGCCGCTTCCCGGCCCTGCTGCAGG
GAGCTCAAAATGGAGGACGCGGCGCTCGGGAGAGCGGGCGGGTGAGTCACCCACACAAAGGAAAAGGGCC
TTTCCGTCCTCAGCCGTCGCTTCATGTGACTCCACGGAGTACCGGGCGCCGTCCAGGCACCTCGATTAGT
TCTCGAGCTTTTGGAGTACGTCGTCTTTAGGTTGGGGGGAGGGGTTTTATGCGATGGAGTTTCCCCACAC
TGAGTGGGTGGAGACTGAAGTTAGGCCAGCTTGGCACTTGATGTAATTCTCCTTGGAATTTGCCCTTTTT
GAGTTTGGATCTTGGTTCATTCTCAAGCCTCAGACAGTGGTTCAAAGTTTTTTTCTTCCATTTCAGGTGT
CGTGACGTACGGCCACCATGACCGAGTACAAGCCCACGGTGCGCCTCGCCACCCGCGACGACGTCCCCAG
GGCCGTACGCACCCTCGCCGCCGCGTTCGCCGACTACCCCGCCACGCGCCACACCGTCGATCCGGACCGC
CACATCGAGCGGGTCACCGAGCTGCAAGAACTCTTCCTCACGCGCGTCGGGCTCGACATCGGCAAGGTGT
GGGTCGCGGACGACGGCGCCGCCGTGGCGGTCTGGACCACGCCGGAGAGCGTCGAAGCGGGGGCGGTGTT
CGCCGAGATCGGCCCGCGCATGGCCGAGTTGAGCGGTTCCCGGCTGGCCGCGCAGCAACAGATGGAAGGC
CTCCTGGCGCCGCACCGGCCCAAGGAGCCCGCGTGGTTCCTGGCCACCGTCGGAGTCTCGCCCGACCACC
AGGGCAAGGGTCTGGGCAGCGCCGTCGTGCTCCCCGGAGTGGAGGCGGCCGAGCGCGCCGGGGTGCCCGC
CTTCCTGGAGACCTCCGCGCCCCGCAACCTCCCCTTCTACGAGCGGCTCGGCTTCACCGTCACCGCCGAC
GTCGAGGTGCCCGAAGGACCGCGCACCTGGTGCATGACCCGCAAGCCCGGTGCCTGAACGCGTTAAGTCG
ACAATCAACCTCTGGATTACAAAATTTGTGAAAGATTGACTGGTATTCTTAACTATGTTGCTCCTTTTAC
GCTATGTGGATACGCTGCTTTAATGCCTTTGTATCATGCTATTGCTTCCCGTATGGCTTTCATTTTCTCC
TCCTTGTATAAATCCTGGTTGCTGTCTCTTTATGAGGAGTTGTGGCCCGTTGTCAGGCAACGTGGCGTGG
TGTGCACTGTGTTTGCTGACGCAACCCCCACTGGTTGGGGCATTGCCACCACCTGTCAGCTCCTTTCCGG
GACTTTCGCTTTCCCCCTCCCTATTGCCACGGCGGAACTCATCGCCGCCTGCCTTGCCCGCTGCTGGACA
GGGGCTCGGCTGTTGGGCACTGACAATTCCGTGGTGTTGTCGGGGAAATCATCGTCCTTTCCTTGGCTGC
TCGCCTGTGTTGCCACCTGGATTCTGCGCGGGACGTCCTTCTGCTACGTCCCTTCGGCCCTCAATCCAGC
GGACCTTCCTTCCCGCGGCCTGCTGCCGGCTCTGCGGCCTCTTCCGCGTCTTCGCCTTCGCCCTCAGACG
AGTCGGATCTCCCTTTGGGCCGCCTCCCCGCGTCGACTTTAAGACCAATGACTTACAAGGCAGCTGTAGA
TCTTAGCCACTTTTTAAAAGAAAAGGGGGGACTGGAAGGGCTAATTCACTCCCAACGAAGACAAGATCTG
CTTTTTGCTTGTACTGGGTCTCTCTGGTTAGACCAGATCTGAGCCTGGGAGCTCTCTGGCTAACTAGGGA
ACCCACTGCTTAAGCCTCAATAAAGCTTGCCTTGAGTGCTTCAAGTAGTGTGTGCCCGTCTGTTGTGTGA
CTCTGGTAACTAGAGATCCCTCAGACCCTTTTAGTCAGTGTGGAAAATCTCTAGCAGTACGTATAGTAGT
TCATGTCATCTTATTATTCAGTATTTATAACTTGCAAAGAAATGAATATCAGAGAGTGAGAGGAACTTGT
TTATTGCAGCTTATAATGGTTACAAATAAAGCAATAGCATCACAAATTTCACAAATAAAGCATTTTTTTC
ACTGCATTCTAGTTGTGGTTTGTCCAAACTCATCAATGTATCTTATCATGTCTGGCTCTAGCTATCCCGC
CCCTAACTCCGCCCATCCCGCCCCTAACTCCGCCCAGTTCCGCCCATTCTCCGCCCCATGGCTGACTAAT
TTTTTTTATTTATGCAGAGGCCGAGGCCGCCTCGGCCTCTGAGCTATTCCAGAAGTAGTGAGGAGGCTTT
TTTGGAGGCCTAGGGACGTACCCAATTCGCCCTATAGTGAGTCGTATTACGCGCGCTCACTGGCCGTCGT
TTTACAACGTCGTGACTGGGAAAACCCTGGCGTTACCCAACTTAATCGCCTTGCAGCACATCCCCCTTTC
GCCAGCTGGCGTAATAGCGAAGAGGCCCGCACCGATCGCCCTTCCCAACAGTTGCGCAGCCTGAATGGCG
AATGGG
[124 nt withheld, positions 3367-3490]
C
[91 nt withheld, positions 3492-3582]
A
[49 nt withheld, positions 3584-3632]
CCTTTGACGTTGGAGTCCACGTTCTTT
[37 nt withheld, positions 3660-3696]
ACCCTATCTCGGTCTATTCTTTTGATTTATAAGGGATTTTGCCGATTTCGGCCTATTGGTTAAAAAATGA
GCTGATTTAACAAAAATTTAACGCGAATTTTAACAAAATATTAACGCTTACAATTTAGGTGGCACTTTTC
GGGGAAATGTGCGCGGAACCCCTATTTGTTTATTTTTCTAAATACATTCAAATATGTATCCGCTCATGAG
ACAATAACCCTGATAAATGCTTCAATAATATTGAAAAAGGAAGAGTATGAGTATTCAACATTTCCGTGTC
GCCCTTATTCCCTTTTTTGCGGCATTTTGCCTTCCTGTTTTTGCTCACCCAGAAACGCTGGTGAAAGTAA
AAGATGCTGAAGATCAGTTGGGTGCACGAGTGGGTTACATCGAACTGGATCTCAACAGCGGTAAGATCCT
TGAGAGTTTTCGCCCCGAAGAACGTTTTCCAATGATGAGCACTTTTAAAGTTCTGCTATGTGGCGCGGTA
TTATCCCGTATTGACGCCGGGCAAGAGCAACTCGGTCGCCGCATACACTATTCTCAGAATGACTTGGTTG
AGTACTCACCAGTCACAGAAAAGCATCTTACGGATGGCATGACAGTAAGAGAATTATGCAGTGCTGCCAT
AACCATGAGTGATAACACTGCGGCCAACTTACTTCTGACAACGATCGGAGGACCGAAGGAGCTAACCGCT
TTTTTGCACAACATGGGGGATCATGTAACTCGCCTTGATCGTTGGGAACCGGAGCTGAATGAAGCCATAC
CAAACGACGAGCGTGACACCACGATGCCTGTAGCAATGGCAACAACGTTGCGCAAACTATTAACTGGCGA
ACTACTTACTCTAGCTTCCCGGCAACAATTAATAGACTGGATGGAGGCGGATAAAGTTGCAGGACCACTT
CTGCGCTCGGCCCTTCCGGCTGGCTGGTTTATTGCTGATAAATCTGGAGCCGGTGAGCGTGGGTCTCGCG
GTATCATTGCAGCACTGGGGCCAGATGGTAAGCCCTCCCGTATCGTAGTTATCTACACGACGGGGAGTCA
GGCAACTATGGATGAACGAAATAGACAGATCGCTGAGATAGGTGCCTCACTGATTAAGCATTGGTAACTG
TCAGACCAAGTTTACTCATATATACTTTAGATTGATTTAAAACTTCATTTTTAATTTAAAAGGATCTAGG
TGAAGATCCTTTTTGATAATCTCATGACCAAAATCCCTTAACGTGAGTTTTCGTTCCACTGAGCGTCAGA
CCCCGTAGAAAAGATCAAAGGATCTTCTTGAGATCCTTTTTTTCTGCGCGTAATCTGCTGCTTGCAAACA
AAAAAACCACCGCTACCAGCGGTGGTTTGTTTGCCGGATCAAGAGCTACCAACTCTTTTTCCGAAGGTAA
CTGGCTTCAGCAGAGCGCAGATACCAAATACTGTTCTTCTAGTGTAGCCGTAGTTAGGCCACCACTTCAA
GAACTCTGTAGCACCGCCTACATACCTCGCTCTGCTAATCCTGTTACCAGTGGCTGCTGCCAGTGGCGAT
AAGTCGTGTCTTACCGGGTTGGACTCAAGACGATAGTTACCGGATAAGGCGCAGCGGTCGGGCTGAACGG
GGGGTTCGTGCACACAGCCCAGCTTGGAGCGAACGACCTACACCGAACTGAGATACCTACAGCGTGAGCT
ATGAGAAAGCGCCACGCTTCCCGAAGGGAGAAAGGCGGACAGGTATCCGGTAAGCGGCAGGGTCGGAACA
GGAGAGCGCACGAGGGAGCTTCCAGGGGGAAACGCCTGGTATCTTTATAGTCCTGTCGGGTTTCGCCACC
TCTGACTTGAGCGTCGATTTTTGTGATGCTCGTCAGGGGGGCGGAGCCTATGGAAAAACGCCAGCAACGC
GGCCTTTTTACGGTTCCTGGCCTTTTGCTGGCCTTTTGCTCACATGTTCTTTCCTGCGTTATCCCCTGAT
TCTGTGGATAACCGTATTACCGCCTTTGAGTGAGCTGATACCGCTCGCCGCAGCCGAACGACCGAGCGCA
GCGAGTCAGTGAGCGAGGAAGCGGAAGAGCGCCCAATACGCAAACCGCCTCTCCCCGCGCGTTGGCCGAT
TCATTAATGCAGCTGGCACGACAGGTTTCCCGACTGGAAAGCGGGCAGTGAGCGCAACGCAATTAATGTG
AGTTAGCTCACTCATTAGGCACCCCAGGCTTTACACTTTATGCTTCCGGCTCGTATGTTGTGTGGAATTG
TGAGCGGATAACAATTTCACACAGGAAACAGCTATGACCATGATTACGCCAAGCGCGCAATTAACCCTCA
CTAAAGGGAACAAAAGCTGGAGCTGCAAGCTTAATGTAGTCTTATGCAATACTCTTGTAGTCTTGCAACA
TGGTAACGATGAGTTAGCAACATGCCTTACAAGGAGAGAAAAAGCACCGTGCATGCCGATTGGTGGAAGT
AAGGTGGTACGATCGTGCCTTATTAGGAAGGCAACAGACGGGTCTGACATGGATTGGACGAACCACTGAA
TTGCCGCATTGCAGAGATATTGTATTTAAGTGCCTAGCTCGATACATAAACGGGTCTCTCTGGTTAGACC
AGATCTGAGCCTGGGAGCTCTCTGGCTAACTAGGGAACCCACTGCTTAAGCCTCAATAAAGCTTGCCTTG
AGTGCTTCAAGTAGTGTGTGCCCGTCTGTTGTGTGACTCTGGTAACTAGAGATCCCTCAGACCCTTTTAG
TCAGTGTGGAAAATCTCTAGCAGTGGCGCCCGAACAGGGACTTGAAAGCGAAAGGGAAACCAGAGGAGCT
CTCTCGACGCAGGACTCGGCTTGCTGAAGCGCGCACGGCAAGAGGCGAGGGGCGGCGACTGGTGAGTACG
CCAAAAATTTTGACTAGCGGAGGCTAGAAGGAGAGAGATGGGTGCGAGAGCGTCAGTATTAAGCGGGGGA
GAATTAGATCGCGATGGGAAAAAATTCGGTTAAGGCCAGGGGGAAAGAAAAAATATAAATTAAAACATAT
AGTATGGGCAAGCAGGGAGCTAGAACGATTCGCAGTTAATCCTGGCCTGTTAGAAACATCAGAAGGCTGT
AGACAAATACTGGGACAGCTACAACCATCCCTTCAGACAGGATCAGAAGAACTTAGATCATTATATAATA
CAGTAGCAACCCTCTATTGTGTGCATCAAAGGATAGAGATAAAAGACACCAAGGAAGCTTTAGACAAGAT
AGAGGAAGAGCAAAACAAAAGTAAGACCACCGCACAGCAAGCGGCCGCTGATCTTCAGACCTGGAGGAGG
AGATATGAGGGACAATTGGAGAAGTGAATTATATAAATATAAAGTAGTAAAAATTGAACCATTAGGAGTA
GCACCCACCAAGGCAAAGAGAAGAGTGGTGCAGAGAGAAAAAAGAGCAGTGGGAATAGGAGCTTTGTTCC
TTGGGTTCTTGGGAGCAGCAGGAAGCACTATGGGCGCAGCGTCAATGACGCTGACGGTACAGGCCAGACA
ATTATTGTCTGGTATAGTGCAGCAGCAGAACAATTTGCTGAGGGCTATTGAGGCGCAACAGCATCTGTTG
CAACTCACAGTCTGGGGCATCAAGCAGCTCCAGGCAAGAATCCTGGCTGTGGAAAGATACCTAAAGGATC
AACAGCTCCTGGGGATTTGGGGTTGCTCTGGAAAACTCATTTGCACCACTGCTGTGCCTTGGAATGCTAG
TTGGAGTAATAAATCTCTGGAACAGATTTGGAATCACACGACCTGGATGGAGTGGGACAGAGAAATTAAC
AATTACACAAGCTTAATACACTCCTTAATTGAAGAATCGCAAAACCAGCAAGAAAAGAATGAACAAGAAT
TATTGGAATTAGATAAATGGGCAAGTTTGTGGAATTGGTTTAACATAACAAATTGGCTGTGGTATATAAA
ATTATTCATAATGATAGTAGGAGGCTTGGTAGGTTTAAGAATAGTTTTTGCTGTACTTTCTATAGTGAAT
AGAGTTAGGCAGGGATATTCACCATTATCGTTTCAGACCCACCTCCCAACCCCGAGGGGACCCAGAGAGG
GCCTATTTCCCATGATTCCTTCATATTTGCATATACGATACAAGGCTGTTAGAGAGATAATTAGAATTAA
TTTGACTGTAAACACAAAGATATTAGTACAAAATACGTGACGTAGAAAGTAATAATTTCTTGGGTAGTTT
GCAGTTTTAAAATTATGTTTTAAAATGGACTATCATATGCTTACCGTAACTTGAAAGTATTTCGATTTCT
TGGCTTTATATATCTTGTGGAAAGGACGAAACACCGTAAGGTGCTCAACAACATGGGTTTTAGAGCTAGA
AATAGCAAGTTAAAATAAGGCTAGTCCGTTATCAACTTGAAAAAGTGGCACCGAGTCGGTGCTTTTTTAA
GCTTGGCGTAACTAGATCTTGAGACAAATGGCAGTATTCATCCACAATTTTAAAAGAAAAGGGGGGATTG
GGGGGTACAGTGCAGGGGAAAGAATAGTAGACATAATAGCAACAGACATACAAACTAAAGAATTACAAAA
ACAAATTACAAAAATTCAAAATTTTCGGGTTTATTACAGGGACAGCAGAGATCCACTTTGGCGCCGGCTC
GAGGGGG
