>Addgene plasmid #77981 | PGK1 gRNA (BRDN0001487049) | depositor partial sequence | sequence record 145440 | Target Sequence
TAAGGTGCTCAACAACATGG
