>Addgene plasmid #77981 | PGK1 gRNA (BRDN0001487049) | addgene partial sequence | sequence record 188771 | hU6-F
ACGTGACGTAGAAAGTAATAATTTCTTGGGTAGTTTGCAGTTTTAAAATTATGTTTTAAAATGGACTATC
ATATGCTTACCGTAACTTGAAAGTATTTCGATTTCTTGGCTTTATATATCTTGTGGAAAGGACGAAACAC
CGTAAGGTGCTCAACAACATGGGTTTTAGAGCTAGAAATAGCAAGTTAAAATAAGGCTAGTCCGTTATCA
ACTTGAAAAAGTGGCACCGAGTCGGTGCTTTTTTAAGCTTGGCGTAACTAGATCTTGAGACAAATGGCAG
TATTCATCCACAATTTTAAAAGAAAAGGGGGGATTGGGGGGTACAGTGCAGGGGAAAGAATAGTAGACAT
AATAGCAACAGACATACAAACTAAAGAATTACAAAAACAAATTACAAAAATTCAAAATTTTCGGGTTTAT
TACAGGGACAGCAGAGATCCACTTTGGCGCCGGCTCGAGGGGGCCCGGGTGCAAAGATGGATAAAGTTTT
AAACAGAGAGGAATCTTTGCAGCTAATGGACCTTCTAGGTCTTGAAAGGAGTGGGAATTGGCTCCGGTGC
CCGTCAGTGG
